Addgene plasmid #39871: pcDNA3/CyclinB1-GFP (28)
Depositing lab: Jonathon Pines. Depositing organization: University of Cambridge. Publication: Cyclin A- and cyclin E-Cdk complexes shuttle between the nucleus and the cytoplasm. Jackman M, Kubota Y, den Elzen N, Hagting A, Pines J. Mol Biol Cell. 2002 Mar;13(3):1030-45. 10.1091/mbc.01-07-0361 PubMed 11907280.
Backbone
  Vector backbone: pcDNA3
  Backbone manufacturer: Invitrogen
  Vector type: Mammalian Expression
  Selectable markers: Neomycin (select with G418)
Growth in bacteria
  Bacterial resistance: Ampicillin, 100 μg/mL
  Growth temperature: 37°C
  Growth strain: DH5alpha
  Copy number: Unknown
Gene/Insert
  Gene/Insert name: CyclinB1
  Species: H. sapiens (human)
  Mutation: V5A
  Entrez Gene: CCNB1 (a.k.a. CCNB)
  Tag / fusion protein: GFP (C terminal on insert)
  Cloning method: Restriction Enzyme; 5′ cloning site HindIII (not destroyed); 3′ cloning site BamHI (not destroyed)
  Sequencing primers: 5′ CMV-F; 3′ GFPfusionREV_primer
Terms and licenses: Academic/Nonprofit Terms; Industry Terms: Not Available to Industry
How to cite: pcDNA3/CyclinB1-GFP (28) was a gift from Jonathon Pines (Addgene plasmid # 39871 ; http://n2t.net/addgene:39871 ; RRID:Addgene_39871)
