[The description below was written by a language model from this plasmid's Addgene catalogue record and pLannotate feature annotations shown in this document.]
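Description:
pcDNA3/CyclinB1-GFP (28) is a mammalian expression plasmid built on the Invitrogen pcDNA3 backbone, carrying human cyclin B1 (CCNB1) fused at its C terminus to GFP. The depositor's full sequence is 7,482 nt. It is propagated in E. coli through a high-copy ColE1/pUC-type origin and selected with ampicillin via the β-lactamase gene and its own promoter. An f1 origin is also present, which would allow single-stranded DNA production. For selection in mammalian cells, an SV40 enhancer/early promoter drives the neomycin phosphotransferase gene, terminated by an SV40 polyadenylation signal, giving G418 resistance. The remaining small annotations (fragments of bom, lacI, ble, a lac promoter/operator region, and a short HIV-1 LTR-like match next to the CMV promoter) appear to be backbone remnants or partial automated hits rather than functional parts of the design.

The expression cassette uses the human cytomegalovirus immediate early enhancer and promoter to transcribe the cyclin B1 open reading frame, which is followed shortly afterwards by the GFP coding sequence and then the bovine growth hormone polyadenylation signal. The annotation software matches the GFP to a fragment of mgfp5, a variant with folding-enhancing mutations. The insert was cloned between HindIII and BamHI sites, both retained, and the record notes a V5A substitution in cyclin B1. T7 and SP6 promoters flank the insert in opposing orientations, which can support in vitro transcription or sequencing. Cyclin B1 controls the G2/M transition, and the fluorescent fusion allows its localisation and abundance to be followed in living cells. This fits the associated publication, which concerns nucleocytoplasmic shuttling of cyclin–Cdk complexes.
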