Features (pLannotate 1.2.2; 22 found; start..end, strand, type, name):
     36..80      -  misc_feature   bom (fragment): basis of mobility region from pBR322
    235..614     +  enhancer       CMV enhancer: human cytomegalovirus immediate early enhancer
    615..818     +  promoter       CMV promoter: human cytomegalovirus (CMV) immediate early promoter
    814..847     +  LTR            5' LTR (truncated) (fragment): truncated 5' long terminal repeat (LTR) from HIV-1
    863..881     +  promoter       T7 promoter: promoter for bacteriophage T7 RNA polymerase
    916..2214    +  CDS            CCNB1: CCNB1_HUMAN - Also known as CCNB. Experimental evidence at protein level: Swiss-Prot protein existence level 1. Essential for the control of the cell cycle at the G2/M (mitosis) transition. From Homo sapiens (Human).
   2230..2942    +  CDS            mgfp5 (fragment): GFP with folding enhancement mutations; mgfp5; suitable for expression in plants due to removal of a cryptic intron
   3034..3052    -  promoter       SP6 promoter: promoter for bacteriophage SP6 RNA polymerase
   3078..3302    +  polyA_signal   bGH poly(A) signal: bovine growth hormone polyadenylation signal
   3306..3327    +  promoter       SV40 promoter (fragment): SV40 enhancer and early promoter
   3348..3776    +  rep_origin     f1 ori (sequence partly withheld): f1 bacteriophage origin of replication; arrow indicates direction of (+) strand synthesis
   3790..4120    +  promoter       SV40 promoter: SV40 enhancer and early promoter
   4187..4978    +  CDS            neo: KKA2_KLEPN - Also known as kan, nptII. Experimental evidence at protein level: Swiss-Prot protein existence level 1. Resistance to kanamycin, neomycin, paromomycin, ribostamycin, butirosin and gentamicin B. From Klebsiella pneumoniae.
   5002..5160    +  CDS            ble (fragment): BLE_KLEPN - Experimental evidence at protein level: Swiss-Prot protein existence level 1. Binding protein with a strong affinity to the bleomycin family of antibiotics. Binds to CL990; an antimitotic-antibiotic compound. From Klebsiella pneumoniae.
   5155..5276    +  polyA_signal   SV40 poly(A) signal: SV40 polyadenylation signal
   5349..5365    -  protein_bind   lac operator: The lac repressor binds to the lac operator to inhibit transcription in E. coli. This inhibition can be relieved by adding lactose or isopropyl-β-D-thiogalactopyranoside (IPTG). lac repressor encoded by lacI
   5373..5403    -  promoter       lac promoter: promoter for the E. coli lac operon
   5418..5439    -  protein_bind   CAP binding site: CAP binding activates transcription in the presence of cAMP. E. coli catabolite activator protein
   5452..5544    -  CDS            lacI (fragment): lac repressor; lacI; The lac repressor binds to the lac operator to inhibit transcription in E. coli. This inhibition can be relieved by adding lactose or isopropyl-β-D-thiogalactopyranoside (IPTG).
   5727..6315    -  rep_origin     ori: high-copy-number ColE1/pMB1/pBR322/pUC origin of replication
   6486..7346    -  CDS            AmpR: β-lactamase; bla; confers resistance to ampicillin, carbenicillin, and related antibiotics
   7347..7451    -  promoter       AmpR promoter: bla
>Addgene plasmid #39871 | pcDNA3/CyclinB1-GFP (28) | depositor full sequence | sequence record 163997 | pcDNA3/CyclinB1-GFP (28) sequence 7482 bps
GACGGATCGGGAGATCTCCCGATCCCCTATGGTCGACTCTCAGTACAATCTGCTCTGATGCCGCATAGTT
AAGCCAGTATCTGCTCCCTGCTTGTGTGTTGGAGGTCGCTGAGTAGTGCGCGAGCAAAATTTAAGCTACA
ACAAGGCAAGGCTTGACCGACAATTGCATGAAGAATCTGCTTAGGGTTAGGCGTTTTGCGCTGCTTCGCG
ATGTACGGGCCAGATATACGCGTTGACATTGATTATTGACTAGTTATTAATAGTAATCAATTACGGGGTC
ATTAGTTCATAGCCCATATATGGAGTTCCGCGTTACATAACTTACGGTAAATGGCCCGCCTGGCTGACCG
CCCAACGACCCCCGCCCATTGACGTCAATAATGACGTATGTTCCCATAGTAACGCCAATAGGGACTTTCC
ATTGACGTCAATGGGTGGACTATTTACGGTAAACTGCCCACTTGGCAGTACATCAAGTGTATCATATGCC
AAGTACGCCCCCTATTGACGTCAATGACGGTAAATGGCCCGCCTGGCATTATGCCCAGTACATGACCTTA
TGGGACTTTCCTACTTGGCAGTACATCTACGTATTAGTCATCGCTATTACCATGGTGATGCGGTTTTGGC
AGTACATCAATGGGCGTGGATAGCGGTTTGACTCACGGGGATTTCCAAGTCTCCACCCCATTGACGTCAA
TGGGAGTTTGTTTTGGCACCAAAATCAACGGGACTTTCCAAAATGTCGTAACAACTCCGCCCCATTGACG
CAAATGGGCGGTAGGCGTGTACGGTGGGAGGTCTATATAAGCAGAGCTCTCTGGCTAACTAGAGAACCCA
CTGCTTACTGGCTTATCGAAATTAATACGACTCACTATAGGGAGACCCAAGCTTATATCTGAGGAGGACC
TTTCCATGGCGCTCCGAGCCACCAGGAACTCGAAAATTAATGCTGAAAATAAGGCGAAGATCAACATGGC
AGGCGCAAAGCGCGTTCCTACGGCCCCTGCTGCAACCTCCAAGCCCGGACTGAGGCCAAGAACAGCTCTT
GGGGACATTGGTAACAAAGTCAGTGAACAACTGCAGGCCAAAATGCCTATGAAGAAGGAAGCAAAACCTT
CAGCTACTGGAAAAGTCATTGATAAAAAACTACCAAAACCTCTTGAAAAGGTACCTATGCTGGTGCCAGT
GCCAGTGTCTGAGCCAGTGCCAGAGCCAGAACCTGAGCCAGAACCTGAGCCTGTTAAAGAAGAAAAACTT
TCGCCTGAGCCTATTTTGGTTGATACTGCCTCTCCAAGCCCAATGGAAACATCTGGATGTGCCCCTGCAG
AAGAAGACCTGTGTCAGGCTTTCTCTGATGTAATTCTTGCAGTAAATGATGTGGATGCAGAAGATGGAGC
TGATCCAAACCTTTGTAGTGAATATGTGAAAGATATTTATGCTTATCTGAGACAACTTGAGGAAGAGCAA
GCAGTCAGACCAAAATACCTACTGGGTCGGGAAGTCACTGGAAACATGAGAGCCATCCTAATTGACTGGC
TAGTACAGGTTCAAATGAAATTCAGGTTGTTGCAGGAGACCATGTACATGACTGTCTCCATTATTGATCG
GTTCATGCAGAATAATTGTGTGCCCAAGAAGATGCTGCAGCTGGTTGGTGTCACTGCCATGTTTATTGCA
AGCAAATATGAAGAAATGTACCCTCCAGAAATTGGTGACTTTGCTTTTGTGACTGACAACACTTATACTA
AGCACCAAATCAGACAGATGGAAATGAAGATTCTAAGAGCTTTAAACTTTGGTCTGGGTCGGCCTCTACC
TTTGCACTTCCTTCGGAGAGCATCTAAGATTGGAGAGGTTGATGTCGAGCAACATACTTTGGCCAAATAC
CTGATGGAACTAACTATGTTGGACTATGACATGGTGCACTTTCCTCCTTCTCAAATTGCAGCAGGAGCTT
TTTGCTTAGCACTGAAAATTCTGGATAATGGTGAATGGACACCAACTCTACAACATTACCTGTCATATAC
TGAAGAATCTCTTCTTCCAGTTATGCAGCACCTGGCTAAGAATGTAGTCATGGTAAATCAAGGACTTACA
AAGCACATGACTGTCAAGAACAAGTATGCCACATCGAAGCATGCTAAGATCAGCACTCTACCACAGCTGA
ATTCTGCACTAGTTCAAGATTTAGCCAAGGCTGTGGCAAAGGTGGCAGGAGCGCAATTCAGTAAAGGAGA
AGAACTTTTCACTGGAGTTGTCCCAATTCTTGTTGAATTAGATGGTGATGTTAATGGGCACAAATTTTCT
GTCAGTGGAGAGGGTGAAGGTGATGCAACATACGGAAAACTTACCCTTAAATTTATTTGCACTACTGGAA
AACTACCTGTTCCATGGCCAACACTTGTCACTACTCTCACTTATGGTGTTCAATGCTTTTCAAGATATCC
AGATCATATGAAGCGGCACGACTTCTTCAAGAGCGCCATGCCTGAGGGATACGTGCAGGAGAGGACCATC
TTCTTCAAGGACGACGGGAACTACAAGACACGTGCTGAAGTCAAGTTTGAGGGAGACACCCTCGTCAACA
GGATCGAGCTTAAGGGAATCGATTTCAAGGAGGACGGAAACATCCTCGGCCACAAGTTGGAATACAACTA
CAACTCCCACAACGTATACATCATGGCCGACAAGCAAAAGAACGGCATCAAAGCCAACTTCAAGACCCGC
CACAACATCGAAGACGGCGGCGTGCAACTCGCTGATCATTATCAACAAAATACTCCAATTGGCGATGACC
CTGTCCTTTTACCAGACAACCATTACCTGTCCACACAATCTGCCCTTTCGAAAGATCCCAACGAAAAGAG
AGACCACATGGTCCTTCTTGAGTTTGTAACGGCTGCTGGGATTACACATGGCATGGATGAACTATACAAA
TAGGATCCACTAGTAACGGCCGCCAGTGTGCTGGAATTCTGCAGATATCCATCACACTGGCGGCCGCTCG
AGCATGCATCTAGAGGGCCCTATTCTATAGTGTCACCTAAATGCTAGAGCTCGCTGATCAGCCTCGACTG
TGCCTTCTAGTTGCCAGCCATCTGTTGTTTGCCCCTCCCCCGTGCCTTCCTTGACCCTGGAAGGTGCCAC
TCCCACTGTCCTTTCCTAATAAAATGAGGAAATTGCATCGCATTGTCTGAGTAGGTGTCATTCTATTCTG
GGGGGTGGGGTGGGGCAGGACAGCAAGGGGGAGGATTGGGAAGACAATAGCAGGCATGCTGGGGATGCGG
TGGGCTCTATGGCTTCTGAGGCGGAAAGAACCAGCTGGGGCTCTAGGGGGTATCCCC
[124 nt withheld, positions 3348-3471]
C
[32 nt withheld, positions 3473-3504]
CA
[57 nt withheld, positions 3507-3563]
A
[49 nt withheld, positions 3565-3613]
CCTTTGACGTTGGAGTCCACGTTCTTT
[37 nt withheld, positions 3641-3677]
ACCCTATCTCGGTCTATTCTTTTGATTTATAAGGGATTTTGGGGATTTCGGCCTATTGGTTAAAAAATGA
GCTGATTTAACAAAAATTTAACGCGAATTAATTCTGTGGAATGTGTGTCAGTTAGGGTGTGGAAAGTCCC
CAGGCTCCCCAGGCAGGCAGAAGTATGCAAAGCATGCATCTCAATTAGTCAGCAACCAGGTGTGGAAAGT
CCCCAGGCTCCCCAGCAGGCAGAAGTATGCAAAGCATGCATCTCAATTAGTCAGCAACCATAGTCCCGCC
CCTAACTCCGCCCATCCCGCCCCTAACTCCGCCCAGTTCCGCCCATTCTCCGCCCCATGGCTGACTAATT
TTTTTTATTTATGCAGAGGCCGAGGCCGCCTCTGCCTCTGAGCTATTCCAGAAGTAGTGAGGAGGCTTTT
TTGGAGGCCTAGGCTTTTGCAAAAAGCTCCCGGGAGCTTGTATATCCATTTTCGGATCTGATCAAGAGAC
AGGATGAGGATCGTTTCGCATGATTGAACAAGATGGATTGCACGCAGGTTCTCCGGCCGCTTGGGTGGAG
AGGCTATTCGGCTATGACTGGGCACAACAGACAATCGGCTGCTCTGATGCCGCCGTGTTCCGGCTGTCAG
CGCAGGGGCGCCCGGTTCTTTTTGTCAAGACCGACCTGTCCGGTGCCCTGAATGAACTGCAGGACGAGGC
AGCGCGGCTATCGTGGCTGGCCACGACGGGCGTTCCTTGCGCAGCTGTGCTCGACGTTGTCACTGAAGCG
GGAAGGGACTGGCTGCTATTGGGCGAAGTGCCGGGGCAGGATCTCCTGTCATCTCACCTTGCTCCTGCCG
AGAAAGTATCCATCATGGCTGATGCAATGCGGCGGCTGCATACGCTTGATCCGGCTACCTGCCCATTCGA
CCACCAAGCGAAACATCGCATCGAGCGAGCACGTACTCGGATGGAAGCCGGTCTTGTCGATCAGGATGAT
CTGGACGAAGAGCATCAGGGGCTCGCGCCAGCCGAACTGTTCGCCAGGCTCAAGGCGCGCATGCCCGACG
GCGAGGATCTCGTCGTGACCCATGGCGATGCCTGCTTGCCGAATATCATGGTGGAAAATGGCCGCTTTTC
TGGATTCATCGACTGTGGCCGGCTGGGTGTGGCGGACCGCTATCAGGACATAGCGTTGGCTACCCGTGAT
ATTGCTGAAGAGCTTGGCGGCGAATGGGCTGACCGCTTCCTCGTGCTTTACGGTATCGCCGCTCCCGATT
CGCAGCGCATCGCCTTCTATCGCCTTCTTGACGAGTTCTTCTGAGCGGGACTCTGGGGTTCGAAATGACC
GACCAAGCGACGCCCAACCTGCCATCACGAGATTTCGATTCCACCGCCGCCTTCTATGAAAGGTTGGGCT
TCGGAATCGTTTTCCGGGACGCCGGCTGGATGATCCTCCAGCGCGGGGATCTCATGCTGGAGTTCTTCGC
CCACCCCAACTTGTTTATTGCAGCTTATAATGGTTACAAATAAAGCAATAGCATCACAAATTTCACAAAT
AAAGCATTTTTTTCACTGCATTCTAGTTGTGGTTTGTCCAAACTCATCAATGTATCTTATCATGTCTGTA
TACCGTCGACCTCTAGCTAGAGCTTGGCGTAATCATGGTCATAGCTGTTTCCTGTGTGAAATTGTTATCC
GCTCACAATTCCACACAACATACGAGCCGGAAGCATAAAGTGTAAAGCCTGGGGTGCCTAATGAGTGAGC
TAACTCACATTAATTGCGTTGCGCTCACTGCCCGCTTTCCAGTCGGGAAACCTGTCGTGCCAGCTGCATT
AATGAATCGGCCAACGCGCGGGGAGAGGCGGTTTGCGTATTGGGCGCTCTTCCGCTTCCTCGCTCACTGA
CTCGCTGCGCTCGGTCGTTCGGCTGCGGCGAGCGGTATCAGCTCACTCAAAGGCGGTAATACGGTTATCC
ACAGAATCAGGGGATAACGCAGGAAAGAACATGTGAGCAAAAGGCCAGCAAAAGGCCAGGAACCGTAAAA
AGGCCGCGTTGCTGGCGTTTTTCCATAGGCTCCGCCCCCCTGACGAGCATCACAAAAATCGACGCTCAAG
TCAGAGGTGGCGAAACCCGACAGGACTATAAAGATACCAGGCGTTTCCCCCTGGAAGCTCCCTCGTGCGC
TCTCCTGTTCCGACCCTGCCGCTTACCGGATACCTGTCCGCCTTTCTCCCTTCGGGAAGCGTGGCGCTTT
CTCAATGCTCACGCTGTAGGTATCTCAGTTCGGTGTAGGTCGTTCGCTCCAAGCTGGGCTGTGTGCACGA
ACCCCCCGTTCAGCCCGACCGCTGCGCCTTATCCGGTAACTATCGTCTTGAGTCCAACCCGGTAAGACAC
GACTTATCGCCACTGGCAGCAGCCACTGGTAACAGGATTAGCAGAGCGAGGTATGTAGGCGGTGCTACAG
AGTTCTTGAAGTGGTGGCCTAACTACGGCTACACTAGAAGGACAGTATTTGGTATCTGCGCTCTGCTGAA
GCCAGTTACCTTCGGAAAAAGAGTTGGTAGCTCTTGATCCGGCAAACAAACCACCGCTGGTAGCGGTGGT
TTTTTTGTTTGCAAGCAGCAGATTACGCGCAGAAAAAAAGGATCTCAAGAAGATCCTTTGATCTTTTCTA
CGGGGTCTGACGCTCAGTGGAACGAAAACTCACGTTAAGGGATTTTGGTCATGAGATTATCAAAAAGGAT
CTTCACCTAGATCCTTTTAAATTAAAAATGAAGTTTTAAATCAATCTAAAGTATATATGAGTAAACTTGG
TCTGACAGTTACCAATGCTTAATCAGTGAGGCACCTATCTCAGCGATCTGTCTATTTCGTTCATCCATAG
TTGCCTGACTCCCCGTCGTGTAGATAACTACGATACGGGAGGGCTTACCATCTGGCCCCAGTGCTGCAAT
GATACCGCGAGACCCACGCTCACCGGCTCCAGATTTATCAGCAATAAACCAGCCAGCCGGAAGGGCCGAG
CGCAGAAGTGGTCCTGCAACTTTATCCGCCTCCATCCAGTCTATTAATTGTTGCCGGGAAGCTAGAGTAA
GTAGTTCGCCAGTTAATAGTTTGCGCAACGTTGTTGCCATTGCTACAGGCATCGTGGTGTCACGCTCGTC
GTTTGGTATGGCTTCATTCAGCTCCGGTTCCCAACGATCAAGGCGAGTTACATGATCCCCCATGTTGTGC
AAAAAAGCGGTTAGCTCCTTCGGTCCTCCGATCGTTGTCAGAAGTAAGTTGGCCGCAGTGTTATCACTCA
TGGTTATGGCAGCACTGCATAATTCTCTTACTGTCATGCCATCCGTAAGATGCTTTTCTGTGACTGGTGA
GTACTCAACCAAGTCATTCTGAGAATAGTGTATGCGGCGACCGAGTTGCTCTTGCCCGGCGTCAATACGG
GATAATACCGCGCCACATAGCAGAACTTTAAAAGTGCTCATCATTGGAAAACGTTCTTCGGGGCGAAAAC
TCTCAAGGATCTTACCGCTGTTGAGATCCAGTTCGATGTAACCCACTCGTGCACCCAACTGATCTTCAGC
ATCTTTTACTTTCACCAGCGTTTCTGGGTGAGCAAAAACAGGAAGGCAAAATGCCGCAAAAAAGGGAATA
AGGGCGACACGGAAATGTTGAATACTCATACTCTTCCTTTTTCAATATTATTGAAGCATTTATCAGGGTT
ATTGTCTCATGAGCGGATACATATTTGAATGTATTTAGAAAAATAAACAAATAGGGGTTCCGCGCACATT
TCCCCGAAAAGTGCCACCTGACGTC
