>Addgene plasmid #39871 | pcDNA3/CyclinB1-GFP (28) | addgene partial sequence | sequence record 102765 | CMV-F 5'-CGCAAATGGGCGGTAGGCGTG-3'
CTATATAAGCAGAGCTCTCTGGCTAACTAGAGAACCCACTGCTTACTGGCTTATCGAAATTAATACGACT
CACTATAGGGAGACCCAAGCTTATATCTGAGGAGGACCTTTCCATGGCGCTCCGAGCCACCAGGAACTCG
AAAATTAATGCTGAAAATAAGGCGAAGATCAACATGGCAGGCGCAAAGCGCGTTCCTACGGCCCCTGCTG
CAACCTCCAAGCCCGGACTGAGGCCAAGAACAGCTCTTGGGGACATTGGTAACAAAGTCAGTGAACAACT
GCAGGCCAAAATGCCTATGAAGAAGGAAGCAAAACCTTCAGCTACTGGAAAAGTCATTGATAAAAAACTA
CCAAAACCTCTTGAAAAGGTACCTATGCTGGTGCCAGTGCCAGTGTCTGAGCCAGTGCCAGAGCCAGAAC
CTGAGCCAGAACCTGAGCCTGTTAAAGAAGAAAAACTTTCGCCTGAGCCTATTTTGGTTGATACTGCCTC
TCCAAGCCCAATGGAAACATCTGGATGTGCCCCTGCAGAAGAAGACCTGTGTCAGGCTTTCTCTGATGTA
ATTCTTGCAGTAAATGATGTGGATGCAGAAGATGGAGCTGATCCAAACCTTTGTAGTGAATATGTGAAAG
ATATTTATGCTTATCTGAGACAACTTGAGGAAGAGCAAGCAGTCAGACCAAAATACCTACTGGGTCGGGA
AGTCACTGGAAACATGAGAGCCATCCTAATTGACTGGCTAGTACAGGTTCAAATGAAATTCAGGTTGTTG
CAGGAGACCATGTACATGACTGTCTCCATTATTGATCGGTTCATGCAGAATAATTGTGTGCCCAAGAAGA
TGCTGCAGCTGGTTGGTGTCACTGCCATGTTTATTGCAAGCAAATATGAAGAAATGTACCCTCCAGAAAT
TGGTGACTTTGCTTTTGTGACTGACAACACTTATACTAAGCACCAAATCAGACAGATGGAAATGAAGATT
CTAAGAGCTTTAAACTTTGGTCTGGGTCGGCCTCTACCTTTGCACTTCCTTCGGAGAGCATCTAAGATTG
G
