>Addgene plasmid #39871 | pcDNA3/CyclinB1-GFP (28) | addgene partial sequence | sequence record 102767 | GFPfusionREV 5'-CTCCACTGACAGAAAATTTG-3'
TCTAATTCAACAAGAATTGGGACAACTCCAGTGAAAAGTTCTTCTCCTTTACTGAATTGCGCTCCTGCCA
CCTTTGCCACAGCCTTGGCTAAATCTTGAACTAGTGCAGAATTCAGCTGTGGTAGAGTGCTGATCTTAGC
ATGCTTCGATGTGGCATACTTGTTCTTGACAGTCATGTGCTTTGTAAGTCCTTGATTTACCATGACTACA
TTCTTAGCCAGGTGCTGCATAACTGGAAGAAGAGATTCTTCAGTATATGACAGGTAATGTTGTAGAGTTG
GTGTCCATTCACCATTATCCAGAATTTTCAGTGCTAAGCAAAAAGCTCCTGCTGCAATTTGAGAAGGAGG
AAAGTGCACCATGTCATAGTCCAACATAGTTAGTTCCATCAGGTATTTGGCCAAAGTATGTTGCTCGACA
TCAACCTCTCCAATCTTAGATGCTCTCCGAAGGAAGTGCAAAGGTAGAGGCCGACCCAGACCAAAGTTTA
AAGCTCTTAGAATCTTCATTTCCATCTGTCTGATTTGGTGCTTAGTATAAGTGTTGTCAGTCACAAAAGC
AAAGTCACCAATTTCTGGAGGGTACATTTCTTCATATTTGCTTGCAATAAACATGGCAGTGACACCAACC
AGCTGCAGCATCTTCTTGGGCACACAATTATTCTGCATGAACCGATCAATAATGGAGACAGTCATGTACA
TGGTCTCCTGCAACAACCTGAATTTCATTTGAACCTGTACTAGCCAGTCAATTAGGATGGCTCTCATGTT
TCCAGTGACTTCCCGACCCAGTAGGTATTTTGGTCTGACTGCTTGCTCTTCCTCAAGTTGTCTCAGATAA
GCATAAATATCTTTCACATATTCACTACAAAGGTTTGGATCAGCTCCATCTTCTGCATCCACATCATTTA
CTGCAAGAATTACATCAGAGAAAGCCTGACACAGGTCTTCTTCTGCAGGGGCACATCCAGATGTTTCCAT
TGGGCTTGGAGAGGCAGTATCAACCAAAATAGGCTCAGGCGAAAGTTTTTCTTCTTTAACAGGCTCAGGT
TCTGGCTCAGGTTCTGGCTCTGGCACTGGCTCAGA
