>Addgene plasmid #39871 | pcDNA3/CyclinB1-GFP (28) | addgene partial sequence | sequence record 163996 | BGH-rev 5'-TAGAAGGCACAGTCGAGG-3'
CTATAGAATAGGGCCCTCTAGATGCATGCTCGAGCGGCCGCCAGTGTGATGGATATCTGCAGAATTCCAG
CACACTGGCGGCCGTTACTAGTGGATCCTATTTGTATAGTTCATCCATGCCATGTGTAATCCCAGCAGCC
GTTACAAACTCAAGAAGGACCATGTGGTCTCTCTTTTCGTTGGGATCTTTCGAAAGGGCAGATTGTGTGG
ACAGGTAATGGTTGTCTGGTAAAAGGACAGGGTCATCGCCAATTGGAGTATTTTGTTGATAATGATCAGC
GAGTTGCACGCCGCCGTCTTCGATGTTGTGGCGGGTCTTGAAGTTGGCTTTGATGCCGTTCTTTTGCTTG
TCGGCCATGATGTATACGTTGTGGGAGTTGTAGTTGTATTCCAACTTGTGGCCGAGGATGTTTCCGTCCT
CCTTGAAATCGATTCCCTTAAGCTCGATCCTGTTGACGAGGGTGTCTCCCTCAAACTTGACTTCAGCACG
TGTCTTGTAGTTCCCGTCGTCCTTGAAGAAGATGGTCCTCTCCTGCACGTATCCCTCAGGCATGGCGCTC
TTGAAGAAGTCGTGCCGCTTCATATGATCTGGATATCTTGAAAAGCATTGAACACCATAAGTGAGAGTAG
TGACAAGTGTTGGCCATGGAACAGGTAGTTTTCCAGTAGTGCAAATAAATTTAAGGGTAAGTTTTCCGTA
TGTTGCATCACCTTCACCCTCTCCACTGACAGAAAATTTGTGCCCATTAACATCACCATCTAATTCAACA
AGAATTGGGACAACTCCAGTGAAAAGTTCTTCTCCTTTACTGAATTGCGCTCCTGCCACCTTTGCCACAG
CCTTGGCTAA
